Addgene plasmid #146928: pnYC-NvG_M
Purpose: (Empty Backbone) Bacterial Expression vector
Depositing lab: Elisa Izaurralde. Depositing organization: Max Planck Institute for Developmental Biology. Publication: Deciphering correct strategies for multiprotein complex assembly by co-expression: application to complexes as large as the histone octamer. Diebold ML, Fribourg S, Koch M, Metzger T, Romier C. J Struct Biol. 2011 Aug;175(2):178-88. doi: 10.1016/j.jsb.2011.02.001. Epub 2011 Feb 12. PubMed 21320604.
Backbone
  Vector backbone: pnYC
  Vector type: Bacterial Expression
Growth in bacteria
  Bacterial resistance: Chloramphenicol, 25 μg/mL
  Growth temperature: 37°C
  Growth strain: DH5alpha
  Copy number: Low Copy
Gene/Insert
  Gene/Insert name: None
Terms and licenses: Academic/Nonprofit Terms; Industry Terms: Not Available to Industry
Depositor comments: Plasmids from this collection were made available to the research community and donated after the lab closed. Please note that the sequence provided by the depositing laboratory may be theoretical/predicted or based on Sanger sequencing results. There may be discrepancies between sequencing results obtained by Addgene and the depositor sequence. If an Addgene verified sequence is not available, please contact before placing your order to request that our lab fully sequence the plasmid.
How to cite: pnYC-NvG_M was a gift from Elisa Izaurralde (Addgene plasmid # 146928 ; http://n2t.net/addgene:146928 ; RRID:Addgene_146928)
