[The description below was written by a language model from this plasmid's Addgene catalogue record and pLannotate feature annotations shown in this document.]
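Description:
pnYC-NvG_M is an empty bacterial expression backbone of about 5.1 kb, built on the pnYC vector and intended for producing GST-fused recombinant proteins in E. coli. It replicates from a p15A origin, which the record lists as low copy and which is compatible with ColE1-type plasmids. It is selected with chloramphenicol through a cat promoter-driven chloramphenicol acetyltransferase gene that spans the sequence origin. Several disrupted fragments of the tetracycline efflux gene and its promoter flank the expression cassette. Short fragments of IS1, resD and an RSF-type origin are also annotated. All of these appear to be non-functional remnants of the parental plasmid, and tetracycline is not listed as a selection.

The expression unit has a T7 promoter followed directly by a lac operator, so transcription depends on a host that supplies T7 RNA polymerase and can be induced with IPTG. No lacI gene is annotated on the plasmid, so the repressor would presumably have to come from the host or from a partner plasmid. A phage T7 gene 10 ribosome binding site drives translation of Schistosoma japonicum glutathione S-transferase, and a T7 terminator closes the cassette. The gap between GST and the terminator contains only a short match to a gene 10-derived sequence and is presumably where a gene of interest is cloned, giving an N-terminal GST fusion for solubility and glutathione affinity purification. The record does not annotate a cloning site or any protease cleavage site. The associated publication concerns co-expression strategies for assembling multiprotein complexes, and the p15A origin and chloramphenicol marker fit use of this vector alongside compatible plasmids carrying other subunits.
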