Features (pLannotate 1.2.2; 17 found; start..end, strand, type, name):
    739..834     -  CDS            resD (fragment): REDF_ECOLI - Also known as D. Protein inferred from homology: Swiss-Prot protein existence level 3. Acts as a repressor of transcription and as a site-specific resolvase that cleaves at the RfsF site. From Escherichia coli (strain K12).
    824..881     +  CDS            TcR (fragment): tetracycline efflux protein; tet; confers resistance to tetracycline
    878..971     -  CDS            TcR (fragment): tetracycline efflux protein; tet; confers resistance to tetracycline
   1475..2375    -  CDS            TcR (fragment): tetracycline efflux protein; tet; confers resistance to tetracycline
   2402..2420    +  promoter       T7 promoter: promoter for bacteriophage T7 RNA polymerase
   2421..2445    +  protein_bind   lac operator: The lac repressor binds to the lac operator to inhibit transcription in E. coli. This inhibition can be relieved by adding lactose or isopropyl-β-D-thiogalactopyranoside (IPTG). lac repressor encoded by lacI
   2460..2482    +  RBS            RBS: efficient ribosome binding site from bacteriophage T7 gene 10 (Olins and Rangwala, 1989)
   2493..3143    +  CDS            GST: glutathione S-transferase from Schistosoma japonicum
   3246..3295    +  CDS            SET1 (fragment): solubility-enhancement tag derived from T7 phage gene 10B
   3303..3350    +  terminator     T7 terminator: transcription terminator for bacteriophage T7 RNA polymerase
   3373..3477    -  CDS            TcR (fragment): tetracycline efflux protein; tet; confers resistance to tetracycline
   3525..3553    -  promoter       tet promoter: E. coli promoter for tetracycline efflux protein gene
   3665..4210    +  rep_origin     p15A ori: Plasmids containing the medium-copy-number p15A origin of replication can be propagated in E. coli cells that contain a second plasmid with the ColE1 origin.
   4298..4353    +  rep_origin     RSF ori (fragment): Plasmids containing the RSF 1030 origin of replication can be propagated in E. coli cells that contain additional plasmids with compatible origins.
   4472..4615    -  mobile_element IS1 (fragment): prokaryotic transposable element IS1
   4736..4838    +  promoter       cat promoter: promoter of the E. coli cat gene encoding chloramphenicol acetyltransferase
   4839..441     +  CDS            CmR (across the origin): chloramphenicol acetyltransferase; cat; confers resistance to chloramphenicol
>Addgene plasmid #146928 | pnYC-NvG_M | depositor full sequence | sequence record 289375 | Full Sequence
GGTATGGCAATGAAAGACGGTGAGCTGGTGATATGGGATAGTGTTCACCCTTGTTACACCGTTTTCCATG
AGCAAACTGAAACGTTTTCATCGCTCTGGAGTGAATACCACGACGATTTCCGGCAGTTTCTACACATATA
TTCGCAAGATGTGGCGTGTTACGGTGAAAACCTGGCCTATTTCCCTAAAGGGTTTATTGAGAATATGTTT
TTCGTCTCAGCCAATCCCTGGGTGAGTTTCACCAGTTTTGATTTAAACGTGGCCAATATGGACAACTTCT
TCGCCCCCGTTTTCACCATGGGCAAATATTATACGCAAGGCGACAAGGTGCTGATGCCGCTGGCGATTCA
GGTTCATCATGCCGTCTGTGATGGCTTCCATGTCGGCAGAATGCTTAATGAATTACAACAGTACTGCGAT
GAGTGGCAGGGCGGGGCGTAATTTTTTTAAGGCAGTTATTGGTGCCCTTAAACGCCTGGTGCTACGCCTG
AATAAGTGATAATAAGCGGATGAATGGCAGAAATTCGAAAGCAAATTCGACCCGGTCGTCGGTTCAGGGC
AGGGTCGTTAAATAGCCGCTTATGTCTATTGCTGGTTTACCGGTTTATTGACTACCGGAAGCAGTGTGAC
CGTGTGCTTCTCAAATGCCTGAGGCCAGTTTGCTCAGGCTCTCCCCGTGGAGGTAATAATTGACGATATG
ATCATTTATTCTGCCTCCCAGAGCCTGATAAAAACGGTTAGCGCTTCGTTAATACAGATGTAGGTGTTCC
ACAGGGTAGCCAGCAGCATCCTGCGATGCAGATCCGGAACATAATGGTGCAGGGCGCTTGTTTCGGCGTG
GGTATGGTGGCAGGCCCCGTGGCCGGGGGACTGTTGGGCGCTGCCGGCACCTGTCCTACGAGTTGCATGA
TAAAGAAGACAGTCATAAGTGCGGCGACGATAGTCATGCCCCGCGCCCACCGGAAGGAGCTACCGGACAG
CGGTGCGGACTGTTGTAACTCAGAATAAGAAATGAGGCCGCTCATGGCGTTGACTCTCAGTCATAGTATC
GTGGTATCACCGGTTGGTTCCACTCTCTGTTGCGGGCAACTTCAGCAGCACGTAGGGGACTTCCGCGTTT
CCAGACTTTACGAAACACGGAAACCGAAGACCATTCATGTTGTTGCTCAGGTCGCAGACGTTTTGCAGCA
GCAGTCGCTTCACGTTCGCTCGCGTATCGGTGATTCATTCTGCTAACCAGTAAGGCAACCCCGCCAGCCT
AGCCGGGTCCTCAACGACAGGAGCACGATCATGCGCACCCGTGGCCAGGACCCAACGCTGCCCGAGATGC
GCCGCGTGCGGCTGCTGGAGATGGCGGACGCGATGGATATGTTCTGCCAAGGGTTGGTTTGCGCATTCAC
AGTTCTCCGCAAGAATTGATTGGCTCCAATTCTTGGAGTGGTGAATCCGTTAGCGAGGTGCCGCCGGCTT
CCATTCAGGTCGAGGTGGCCCGGCTCCATGCACCGCGACGCAACGCGGGGAGGCAGACAAGGTATAGGGC
GGCGCCTACAATCCATGCCAACCCGTTCCATGTGCTCGCCGAGGCGGCATAAATCGCCGTGACGATCAGC
GGTCCAGTGATCGAAGTTAGGCTGGTAAGAGCCGCGAGCGATCCTTGAAGCTGTCCCTGATGGTCGTCAT
CTACCTGCCTGGACAGCATGGCCTGCAACGCGGGCATCCCGATGCCGCCGGAAGCGAGAAGAATCATAAT
GGGGAAGGCCATCCAGCCTCGCGTCGCGAACGCCAGCAAGACGTAGCCCAGCGCGTCGGCCGCCATGCCG
GCGATAATGGCCTGCTTCTCGCCGAAACGTTTGGTGGCGGGACCAGTGACGAAGGCTTGAGCGAGGGCGT
GCAAGATTCCGAATACCGCAAGCGACAGGCCGATCATCGTCGCGCTCCAGCGAAAGCGGTCCTCGCCGAA
AATGACCCAGAGCGCTGCCGGCACCTGTCCTACGAGTTGCATGATAAAGAAGACAGTCATAAGTGCGGCG
ACGATAGTCATGCCCCGCGCCCACCGGAAGGAGCTGACTGGGTTGAAGGCTCTCAAGGGCATCGGTCGAC
GCTCTCCCTTATGCGACTCCTGCATTAGGAAGCAGCCCAGTAGTAGGTTGAGGCCGTTGAGCACCGCCGC
CGCAAGGAATGGTGCATGCAAGGAGATGGCGCCCAACAGTCCCCCGGCCACGGGGCCTGCCACCATACCC
ACGCCGAAACAAGCGCTCATGAGCCCGAAGTGGCGAGCCCGATCTTCCCCATCGGTGATGTCGGCGATAT
AGGCGCCAGCAACCGCACCTGTGGCGCCGGTGATGCCGGCCACGATGCGTCCGGCGTAGAGGATCAGACT
AAGATCTCGATCCCGCGAAATTAATACGACTCACTATAGGGGAATTGTGAGCGGATAACAATTCCCCACT
AGTAATAATTTTGTTTAACTTTAAGAAGGAGATATACCATGGCCCCTATACTAGGTTATTGGAAAATTAA
GGGCCTTGTGCAACCCACTCGACTTCTTTTGGAATATCTTGAAGAAAAATATGAAGAGCATTTGTATGAG
CGCGATGAAGGTGATAAATGGCGAAACAAAAAGTTTGAATTGGGTTTGGAGTTTCCCAATCTTCCTTATT
ATATTGATGGTGATGTTAAATTAACACAGTCTATGGCCATCATACGTTATATAGCTGACAAGCACAACAT
GTTGGGTGGTTGTCCAAAAGAGCGTGCAGAGATTTCAATGCTTGAAGGAGCGGTTTTGGATATTAGATAC
GGTGTTTCGAGAATTGCATATAGTAAAGACTTTGAAACTCTCAAAGTTGATTTTCTTAGCAAGCTACCTG
AAATGCTGAAAATGTTCGAAGATCGTTTATGTCATAAAACATATTTAAATGGTGATCATGTAACCCATCC
TGACTTCATGTTGTATGACGCTCTTGATGTTGTTTTATACATGGACCCAATGTGCCTGGATGCGTTCCCA
AAATTAGTTTGTTTTAAAAAACGTATTGAAGCTATCCCACAAATTGATAAGTACTTGAAATCCAGCAAGT
ATATAGCATGGCCTTTGCAGGGCTGGCAAGCCACGTTTGGTGGTGGCGACCATCCGCCAAAATCGGATGG
TACCGGCAGCGGCGAAAACCTTTACTTCCAGGGCCATATGCTCGAGCTTAAGCAATTGGGATCCTAATAG
TCTAGAGCTAGCCCTAGGAGATCCGGCTGCTAACAAAGCCCGAAAGGAAGCTGAGTTGGCTGCTGCCACC
GCTGAGCAATAACTAGCATAACCCCTTGGGGCCTCTAAACGGGTCTTGAGGGGTTTTTTGCTGAAAGGAG
GAACTATATCCGGATATCCCGCAAGAGGCCCGGCAGTACCGGCATAACCAAGCCTATGCCTACAGCATCC
AGGGTGACGGTGCCGAGGATGACGATGAGCGCATTGTTAGATTTCATACACGGTGCCTGACTGCGTTAGC
AATTTAACTGTGATAAACTACCGCATTAAAGCTTATCGATGATAAGCTGTCAAACATGAGAATTACAACT
TATATCGTATGGGGCTGACTTCAGGTGCTACATTTGAAGAGATAAATTGCACTGAAATCAAGAAATATTT
TATCTGATTAATAAGATGATCTTCTTGAGATCGTTTTGGTCTGCGCGTAATCTCTTGCTCTGAAAACGAA
AAAACCGCCTTGCAGGGCGGTTTTTCGAAGGTTCTCTGAGCTACCAACTCTTTGAACCGAGGTAACTGGC
TTGGAGGAGCGCAGTCACCAAAACTTGTCCTTTCAGTTTAGCCTTAACCGGCGCATGACTTCAAGACTAA
CTCCTCTAAATCAATTACCAGTGGCTGCTGCCAGTGGTGCTTTTGCATGTCTTTCCGGGTTGGACTCAAG
ACGATAGTTACCGGATAAGGCGCAGCGGTCGGACTGAACGGGGGGTTCGTGCATACAGTCCAGCTTGGAG
CGAACTGCCTACCCGGAACTGAGTGTCAGGCGTGGAATGAGACAAACGCGGCCATAACAGCGGAATGACA
CCGGTAAACCGAAAGGCAGGAACAGGAGAGCGCACGAGGGAGCCGCCAGGGGGAAACGCCTGGTATCTTT
ATAGTCCTGTCGGGTTTCGCCACCACTGATTTGAGCGTCAGATTTCGTGATGCTTGTCAGGGGGGCGGAG
CCTATGGAAAAACGGCTTTGCCGCGGCCCTCTCACTTCCCTGTTAAGTATCTTCCTGGCATCTTCCAGGA
AATCTCCGCCCCGTTCGTAAGCCATTTCCGCTCGCCGCAGTCGAACGACCGAGCGTAGCGAGTCAGTGAG
CGAGGAAGCGGAATATATCCTGTATCACATATTCTGCTGACGCACCGGTGCAGCCTTTTTTCTCCTGCCA
CATGAAGCACTTCACTGACACCCTCATCAGTGCCAACATAGTAAGCCAGTATACACTCCCCTAGCGCTGA
TGTCCGGCGGTGCTTTTGCCGTTACGCACCACCCCGTCAGTAGCTGAACAGGAGGGACAGCTGATAGAAA
CAGAAGCCACTGGAGCACCTCAAAAACACCATCATACACTAAATCAGTAAGTTGGCAGCATCACCCGACG
CACTTTGCGCCGAATAAATACCTGTGACGGAAGATCACTTCGCAGAATAAATAAATCCTGGTGTCCCTGT
TGATACCGGGAAGCCCTGGGCCAACTTTTGGCGAAAATGAGACGTTGATCGGCACGTAAGAGGTTCCAAC
TTTCACCATAATGAAATAAGATCACTACCGGGCGTATTTTTTGAGTTATCGAGATTTTCAGGAGCTAAGG
AAGCTAAAATGGAGAAAAAAATCACTGGATATACCACCGTTGATATATCCCAATGGCATCGTAAAGAACA
TTTTGAGGCATTTCAGTCAGTTGCTCAATGTACCTATAACCAGACCGTTCAGCTGGATATTACGGCCTTT
TTAAAGACCGTAAAGAAAAATAAGCACAAGTTTTATCCGGCCTTTATTCACATTCTTGCCCGCCTGATGA
ATGCTCATCCGGAATTC
